>Addgene plasmid #61936 | pDEST15.1-hRPN13 (285-386) | depositor partial sequence | sequence record 101218 | T7TRM
CAAGTGGACCTGGCCAGTGTGCTGACGCCGGAGATAATGGCTCCCATCCTCGCCAACGCGGATGTCCAGG
AGCGCCTGCTTCCCTACTTGCCATCTGGGGAGTCGCTGCCGCAGACCGCGGATGAGATCCAGAATACCCT
GACCTCGCCCCAGTTCCAGCAGGCCCTGGGCATGTTCAGCGCAGCCTTGGCCTCGGGGCAGCTGGGCCCC
CTCATGTGCCAGTTCGGTCTGCCTGCAGAGGCTGTGGAGGCCGCCAACAAGGGCGATGTGGAAGCGTTTG
CCAAAGCCATGCAGAACAACGCCAAGTAA
