>Addgene plasmid #61936 | pDEST15.1-hRPN13 (285-386) | addgene partial sequence | sequence record 107309 | T7term 5'-GCTAGTTATTGCTCAGCGG-3'
TAGCAGCCGGATCCCGGGGTCGAATCAAACCACTTTGTACAAGAAAGCTGGGTCGGCGCGCCCACCCTTC
GAGGATCCTATTATCAGCTCCAGGCTCATGTCCTCCTCTTCGTCCTTCTTGTCCTTCGTGTCGCCCTCTT
TCTGCTCGGGTTAAGCTTACTTGGCGTTGTTCTGCATGGCTTTGGCAAACGCTTCCACATCGCCCTTGTT
GGCGGCCTCCACAGCCTCTGCAGGCAGACCGAACTGGCACATGAGGGGGCCCAGCTGCCCCGAGGCCAAG
GCTGCGCTGAACATGCCCAGGGCCTGCTGGAACTGGGGCGAGGTCAGGGTATTCTGGATCTCATCCGCGG
TCTGCGGCAGCGACTCCCCAGATGGCAAGTAGGGAAGCAGGCGCTCCTGGACATCCGCGTTGGCGAGGAT
GGGAGCCATTATCTCCGGCGTCAGCACACTGGCCAGGTCCACTTGGGTCCAGGAGCCCTGAAAATACAGG
TTTTCCTCGAGTACGGCGGCCGCGGAGCCTGCTTTTTTGTACAAACTTGTTTGATTCGACCATGGACGCG
GAACCAGATCCGATTTTGGAGGATGGTCGCCACCACCAAACGTGGCTTGCCAGCCCTGCAAAGGCCATGC
TATATACTTGCTGGATTTCAAGTACTTATCAATTTGTGGGATAGCTTCAATACGTTTTTTAAAACAAACT
AATTTTGGGAACGCATCCAGGCACATTGGGTCCATGTATAAAACAACATCAAGAGCGTCATACAACATGA
AGTCAGGATGGGTTACATGATCACCATTTAAATATGTT
