[The description below was written by a language model from this plasmid's Addgene catalogue record.]
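Description:
pDEST15.1-hRPN13 (285-386) is a bacterial expression plasmid built on a modified version of the Invitrogen pDEST15 backbone, a T7-promoter vector that supplies an N-terminal glutathione S-transferase (GST) tag. The plasmid is about 7.4 kb in total, is selected with ampicillin, and is maintained in a standard cloning strain. The record gives no feature table and lists the copy number as unknown, so the origin of replication is not stated. Because transcription is driven by the T7 promoter, protein production requires an E. coli host that provides T7 RNA polymerase.

The insert, roughly 400 bp, encodes a C-terminal fragment of human RPN13 (ADRM1), a proteasome-associated ubiquitin receptor. The coding region begins at residue 285, and a stop codon introduced by site-directed mutagenesis terminates it after residue 386. It was placed in the vector by ligation-independent cloning, in frame with the backbone GST. A TEV protease site lies between the tag and the insert, allowing GST to be removed after affinity purification. The ".1" backbone modification changes the residues following the TEV site from GSFT to GSWT, adding a tryptophan that makes the cleaved fragment easier to quantify by absorbance at 280 nm.

The stated purpose is expression of this RPN13 fragment in E. coli. The associated publication concerns the structural basis of activation and inhibition of the deubiquitylase UCH37, so the construct fits the production of recombinant protein for structural and biochemical studies of that enzyme's regulation.
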