Addgene plasmid #61936: pDEST15.1-hRPN13 (285-386)
Purpose: Expression of hRPN13 (285-386) in E.coli
Depositing lab: Chris Hill. Depositing organization: University of Utah. Publication: Structural Basis for the Activation and Inhibition of the UCH37 Deubiquitylase. VanderLinden RT, Hemmis CW, Schmitt B, Ndoja A, Whitby FG, Robinson H, Cohen RE, Yao T, Hill CP. Mol Cell. 2015 Feb 17. pii: S1097-2765(15)00017-9. doi: 10.1016/j.molcel.2015.01.016. PubMed 25702872.
Backbone
  Vector backbone: pDEST15
  Backbone manufacturer: Invitrogen
  Backbone size w/o insert (bp): 7000
  Total vector size (bp): 7400
  Modifications to backbone: GSFT sequence after TEV site mutated to GSWT to aid in quantification by E280.
  Vector type: Bacterial Expression
Growth in bacteria
  Bacterial resistance: Ampicillin, 100 μg/mL
  Growth temperature: 37°C
  Growth strain: DH5alpha
  Copy number: Unknown
Gene/Insert
  Gene/Insert name: hRPN13 (285-386) (alt name: ADRM1)
  Species: H. sapiens (human)
  Insert size (bp): 400
  Mutation: Construct starts at residue 285, stop codon introduced after residue 386
  GenBank ID: NM_175573
  Entrez Gene: ADRM1 (a.k.a. ARM-1, ARM1, GP110, PSMD16)
  Promoter: T7
  Tag / fusion protein: GST (N terminal on backbone)
  Cloning method: Ligation Independent Cloning
  Sequencing primers: 5′ T7; 3′ T7 term
Terms and licenses: Academic/Nonprofit Terms; Industry Terms: Not Available to Industry
Depositor comments: Stop codon introduced via Quickchange mutagenesis.
How to cite: pDEST15.1-hRPN13 (285-386) was a gift from Chris Hill (Addgene plasmid # 61936 ; http://n2t.net/addgene:61936 ; RRID:Addgene_61936)
